>Addgene plasmid #1458 | pPD87_18 | depositor full sequence | sequence record 69 | Author sequence
ATGACCATGATTACGCCAAGCTTGCATGCCTGCAGGTCGACTCTAGAGGATCCCCAATTCTTGAGACTTC
CACTATCTTCTCTGGCACCCTCCACTACGCGTAGGCGTCTCTCGCTTCGTGTATTCCCGGGAAGCCGGGT
TCCCGTCTCTCCCGCCGCTGCCGCTGCCGCACACAGCTTTACACCTCGTAGAATCCCCAAAGAGGGGCGT
GGCTTGCGGGTGCCAACATCCTCCTGCCGAGGAAGAAGCAGGCACTCATCACTCGCATCATCAACCTCGG
GATTGGCCAAAGGACCCAAAGGTATGTTTCGAATGATACTAACATAACATAGAACATTTTCAGGAGGACC
CTTGGAGGGTACCGAGCTCAGAAAAAATGACTGCTCCAAAGAAGAAGCGTAAGGTACCGGTGGGTGAAGA
CCAGAAACAGCACCTCGAACTGAGCCGCGATATTGCCCAGCGTTTCAACGCGCTGTATGGCGAGATCGAT
CCCGTCGTTTTACAACGTCGTGACTGGGAAAACCCTGGCGTTACCCAACTTAATCGCCTTGCAGCACATC
CCCCTTTCGCCAGCTGGCGTAATAGCGAAGAGGCCCGCACCGATCGCCCTTCCCAACAGTTGCGCAGCCT
GAATGGCGAATGGCGCTTTGCCTGGTTTCCGGCACCAGAAGCGGTGCCGGAAAGCTGGCTGGAGTGCGAT
CTTCCTGAGGCCGATACTGTCGTCGTCCCCTCAAACTGGCAGATGCACGGTTACGATGCGCCCATCTACA
CCAACGTGACCTATCCCATTACGGTCAATCCGCCGTTTGTTCCCACGGAGAATCCGACGGGTTGTTACTC
GCTCACATTTAATGTTGATGAAAGCTGGCTACAGGAAGGCCAGACGCGAATTATTTTTGATGGCGTTAAC
TCGGCGTTTCATCTGTGGTGCAACGGGCGCTGGGTCGGTTACGGCCAGGACAGTCGTTTGCCGTCTGAAT
TTGACCTGAGCGCATTTTTACGCGCCGGAGAAAACCGCCTCGCGGTGATGGTGCTGCGCTGGAGTGACGG
CAGTTATCTGGAAGATCAGGATATGTGGCGGATGAGCGGCATTTTCCGTGACGTCTCGTTGCTGCATAAA
CCGACTACACAAATCAGCGATTTCCATGTTGCCACTCGCTTTAATGATGATTTCAGCCGCGCTGTACTGG
AGGCTGAAGTTCAGATGTGCGGCGAGTTGCGTGACTACCTACGGGTAACAGTTTCTTTATGGCAGGGTGA
AACGCAGGTCGCCAGCGGCACCGCGCCTTTCGGCGGTGAAATTATCGATGAGCGTGGTGGTTATGCCGAT
CGCGTCACACTACGTCTGAACGTCGAAAACCCGAAACTGTGGAGCGCCGAAATCCCGAATCTCTATCGTG
CGGTGGTTGAACTGCACACCGCCGACGGCACGCTGATTGAAGCAGAAGCCTGCGATGTCGGTTTCCGCGA
GGTGCGGATTGAAAATGGTCTGCTGCTGCTGAACGGCAAGCCGTTGCTGATTCGAGGCGTTAACCGTCAC
GAGCATCATCCTCTGCATGGTCAGGTCATGGATGAGCAGACGATGGTGCAGGATATCCTGCTGATGAAGC
AGAACAACTTTAACGCCGTGCGCTGTTCGCATTATCCGAACCATCCGCTGTGGTACACGCTGTGCGACCG
CTACGGCCTGTATGTGGTGGATGAAGCCAATATTGAAACCCACGGCATGGTGCCAATGAATCGTCTGACC
GATGATCCGCGCTGGCTACCGGCGATGAGCGAACGCGTAACGCGAATGGTGCAGCGCGATCGTAATCACC
CGAGTGTGATCATCTGGTCGCTGGGGAATGAATCAGGCCACGGCGCTAATCACGACGCGCTGTATCGCTG
GATCAAATCTGTCGATCCTTCCCGCCCGGTGCAGTATGAAGGCGGCGGAGCCGACACCACGGCCACCGAT
ATTATTTGCCCGATGTACGCGCGCGTGGATGAAGACCAGCCCTTCCCGGCTGTGCCGAAATGGTCCATCA
AAAAATGGCTTTCGCTACCTGGAGAGACGCGCCCGCTGATCCTTTGCGAATACGCCCACGCGATGGGTAA
CAGTCTTGGCGGTTTCGCTAAATACTGGCAGGCGTTTCGTCAGTATCCCCGTTTACAGGGCGGCTTCGTC
TGGGACTGGGTGGATCAGTCGCTGATTAAATATGATGAAAACGGCAACCCGTGGTCGGCTTACGGCGGTG
ATTTTGGCGATACGCCGAACGATCGCCAGTTCTGTATGAACGGTCTGGTCTTTGCCGACCGCACGCCGCA
TCCAGCGCTGACGGAAGCAAAACACCAGCAGCAGTTTTTCCAGTTCCGTTTATCCGGGCAAACCATCGAA
GTGACCAGCGAATACCTGTTCCGTCATAGCGATAACGAGCTCCTGCACTGGATGGTGGCGCTGGATGGTA
AGCCGCTGGCAAGCGGTGAAGTGCCTCTGGATGTCGCTCCACAAGGTAAACAGTTGATTGAACTGCCTGA
ACTACCGCAGCCGGAGAGCGCCGGGCAACTCTGGCTCACAGTACGCGTAGTGCAACCGAACGCGACCGCA
TGGTCAGAAGCCGGGCACATCAGCGCCTGGCAGCAGTGGCGTCTGGCGGAAAACCTCAGTGTGACGCTCC
CCGCCGCGTCCCACGCCATCCCGCATCTGACCACCAGCGAAATGGATTTTTGCATCGAGCTGGGTAATAA
GCGTTGGCAATTTAACCGCCAGTCAGGCTTTCTTTCACAGATGTGGATTGGCGATAAAAAACAACTGCTG
ACGCCGCTGCGCGATCAGTTCACCCGTGCACCGCTGGATAACGACATTGGCGTAAGTGAAGCGACCCGCA
TTGACCCTAACGCCTGGGTCGAACGCTGGAAGGCGGCGGGCCATTACCAGGCCGAAGCAGCGTTGTTGCA
GTGCACGGCAGATACACTTGCTGATGCGGTGCTGATTACGACCGCTCACGCGTGGCAGCATCAGGGGAAA
ACCTTATTTATCAGCCGGAAAACCTACCGGATTGATGGTAGTGGTCAAATGGCGATTACCGTTGATGTTG
AAGTGGCGAGCGATACACCGCATCCGGCGCGGATTGGCCTGAACTGCCAGCTGGCGCAGGTAGCAGAGCG
GGTAAACTGGCTCGGATTAGGGCCGCAAGAAAACTATCCCGACCGCCTTACTGCCGCCTGTTTTGACCGC
TGGGATCTGCCATTGTCAGACATGTATACCCCGTACGTCTTCCCGAGCGAAAACGGTCTGCGCTGCGGGA
CGCGCGAATTGAATTATGGCCCACACCAGTGGCGCGGCGACTTCCAGTTCAACATCAGCCGCTACAGTCA
ACAGCAACTGATGGAAACCAGCCATCGCCATCTGCTGCACGCGGAAGAAGGCACATGGCTGAATATCGAC
GGTTTCCATATGGGGATTGGTGGCGACGACTCCTGGAGCCCGTCAGTATCGGCGGAATTCCAACTGAGCG
CCGGTCGCTACCATTACCAACTTGTCTGGTGTCAAAAATAATAGGGGCCGCTGTCATCAGATCGCCATCT
CGCGCCCGTGCCTCTGACTTCTAAGTCCAATTACTCTTCAACATCCCTACATGCTCTTTCTCCCTGTGCT
CCCACCCCCTATTTTTGTTATTATCAAAAAACTTCTCTTAATTTCTTTGTTTTTTAGCTTCTTTTAAGTC
ACCTCTAACAATGAAATTGTGTAGATTCAAAAATAGAATTAATTCGTAATAAAAAGTCGAAAAAAATTGT
GCTCCCTCCCCCCATTAATAATAATTCTATCCCAAAATCTACACAATGTTCTGTGTACACTTCTTATGTT
TTTTACTTCTGATAAATTTTTTTGAAACATCATAGAAAAAACCGCACACAAAATACCTTATCATATGTTA
CGTTTCAGTTTATGACCGCAATTTTTATTTCTTCGCACGTCTGGGCCTCTCATGACGTCAAATCATGCTC
ATCGTGAAAAAGTTTTGGAGTATTTTTGGAATTTTTCAATCAAGTGAAAGTTTATGAAATTAATTTTCCT
GCTTTTGCTTTTTGGGGTTTCCCCTATTGTTTGTCAAGATTTCGAGGACGGCGTTTTTCTTGCTAAAATC
ACAAGTATTGATGAGCACGATGCAAGAAAGATCGGAAGAAGGTTTGGGTTTGAGGCTCAGTGGAAGGTGA
GTAGAAGTTGATAATTTGAAAGTGGAGTAGTGTCTATGGGGTTTTTGCCTTAAATGACAGAATACATTCC
CAATATACCAAACATAACTGTTTCCTACTAGTCGGCCGTACGGGCCCTTTCGTCTCGCGCGTTTCGGTGA
TGACGGTGAAAACCTCTGACACATGCAGCTCCCGGAGACGGTCACAGCTTGTCTGTAAGCGGATGCCGGG
AGCAGACAAGCCCGTCAGGGCGCGTCAGCGGGTGTTGGCGGGTGTCGGGGCTGGCTTAACTATGCGGCAT
CAGAGCAGATTGTACTGAGAGTGCACCATATGCGGTGTGAAATACCGCACAGATGCGTAAGGAGAAAATA
CCGCATCAGGCGGCCTTAAGGGCCTCGTGATACGCCTATTTTTATAGGTTAATGTCATGATAATAATGGT
TTCTTAGACGTCAGGTGGCACTTTTCGGGGAAATGTGCGCGGAACCCCTATTTGTTTATTTTTCTAAATA
CATTCAAATATGTATCCGCTCATGAGACAATAACCCTGATAAATGCTTCAATAATATTGAAAAAGGAAGA
GTATGAGTATTCAACATTTCCGTGTCGCCCTTATTCCCTTTTTTGCGGCATTTTGCCTTCCTGTTTTTGC
TCACCCAGAAACGCTGGTGAAAGTAAAAGATGCTGAAGATCAGTTGGGTGCACGAGTGGGTTACATCGAA
CTGGATCTCAACAGCGGTAAGATCCTTGAGAGTTTTCGCCCCGAAGAACGTTTTCCAATGATGAGCACTT
TTAAAGTTCTGCTATGTGGCGCGGTATTATCCCGTATTGACGCCGGGCAAGAGCAACTCGGTCGCCGCAT
ACACTATTCTCAGAATGACTTGGTTGAGTACTCACCAGTCACAGAAAAGCATCTTACGGATGGCATGACA
GTAAGAGAATTATGCAGTGCTGCCATAACCATGAGTGATAACACTGCGGCCAACTTACTTCTGACAACGA
TCGGAGGACCGAAGGAGCTAACCGCTTTTTTGCACAACATGGGGGATCATGTAACTCGCCTTGATCGTTG
GGAACCGGAGCTGAATGAAGCCATACCAAACGACGAGCGTGACACCACGATGCCTGTAGCAATGGCAACA
ACGTTGCGCAAACTATTAACTGGCGAACTACTTACTCTAGCTTCCCGGCAACAATTAATAGACTGGATGG
AGGCGGATAAAGTTGCAGGACCACTTCTGCGCTCGGCCCTTCCGGCTGGCTGGTTTATTGCTGATAAATC
TGGAGCCGGTGAGCGTGGGTCTCGCGGTATCATTGCAGCACTGGGGCCAGATGGTAAGCCCTCCCGTATC
GTAGTTATCTACACGACGGGGAGTCAGGCAACTATGGATGAACGAAATAGACAGATCGCTGAGATAGGTG
CCTCACTGATTAAGCATTGGTAACTGTCAGACCAAGTTTACTCATATATACTTTAGATTGATTTAAAACT
TCATTTTTAATTTAAAAGGATCTAGGTGAAGATCCTTTTTGATAATCTCATGACCAAAATCCCTTAACGT
GAGTTTTCGTTCCACTGAGCGTCAGACCCCGTAGAAAAGATCAAAGGATCTTCTTGAGATCCTTTTTTTC
TGCGCGTAATCTGCTGCTTGCAAACAAAAAAACCACCGCTACCAGCGGTGGTTTGTTTGCCGGATCAAGA
GCTACCAACTCTTTTTCCGAAGGTAACTGGCTTCAGCAGAGCGCAGATACCAAATACTGTCCTTCTAGTG
TAGCCGTAGTTAGGCCACCACTTCAAGAACTCTGTAGCACCGCCTACATACCTCGCTCTGCTAATCCTGT
TACCAGTGGCTGCTGCCAGTGGCGATAAGTCGTGTCTTACCGGGTTGGACTCAAGACGATAGTTACCGGA
TAAGGCGCAGCGGTCGGGCTGAACGGGGGGTTCGTGCACACAGCCCAGCTTGGAGCGAACGACCTACACC
GAACTGAGATACCTACAGCGTGAGCATTGAGAAAGCGCCACGCTTCCCGAAGGGAGAAAGGCGGACAGGT
ATCCGGTAAGCGGCAGGGTCGGAACAGGAGAGCGCACGAGGGAGCTTCCAGGGGGAAACGCCTGGTATCT
TTATAGTCCTGTCGGGTTTCGCCACCTCTGACTTGAGCGTCGATTTTTGTGATGCTCGTCAGGGGGGCGG
AGCCTATGGAAAAACGCCAGCAACGCGGCCTTTTTACGGTTCCTGGCCTTTTGCTGGCCTTTTGCTCACA
TGTTCTTTCCTGCGTTATCCCCTGATTCTGTGGATAACCGTATTACCGCCTTTGAGTGAGCTGATACCGC
TCGCCGCAGCCGAACGACCGAGCGCAGCGAGTCAGTGAGCGAGGAAGCGGAAGAGCGCCCAATACGCAAA
CCGCCTCTCCCCGCGCGTTGGCCGATTCATTAATGCAGCTGGCACGACAGGTTTCCCGACTGGAAAGCGG
GCAGTGAGCGCAACGCAATTAATGTGAGTTAGCTCACTCATTAGGCACCCCAGGCTTTACACTTTATGCT
TCCGGCTCGTATGTTGTGTGGAATTGTGAGCGGATAACAATTTCACACAGGAAACAGCT
Features (pLannotate 1.2.2; 13 found; start..end, strand, type, name):
     18..55      -  misc_feature   MCS (fragment): pUC18/19 multiple cloning site
    404..487     +  CDS            trpS (fragment): SYW_ECOLI - Experimental evidence at protein level: Swiss-Prot protein existence level 1. Catalyzes the attachment of tryptophan to tRNA(Trp). Amino acylates tRNA(Trp) with both L- and D-tryptophan, although D-tryptophan is a poor substrate (PubMed:10918062). From Escherichia coli (strain K12).
    494..3541    +  CDS            lacZ: β-galactosidase; lacZ
   4044..4196    +  CDS            aex-5 (fragment): AEX5_CAEEL - Also known as kpc-3 From Caenorhabditis elegans.
   4324..4359    +  CDS            rop (fragment): Rop protein, which maintains plasmids at low copy number; rop
   4461..4560    +  misc_feature   bom (fragment): basis of mobility region from pBR322
   4658..4762    +  promoter       AmpR promoter: bla
   4763..5623    +  CDS            AmpR: β-lactamase; bla; confers resistance to ampicillin, carbenicillin, and related antibiotics
   5794..6382    +  rep_origin     ori: high-copy-number ColE1/pMB1/pBR322/pUC origin of replication
   6565..6657    +  CDS            lacI (fragment): lac repressor; lacI; The lac repressor binds to the lac operator to inhibit transcription in E. coli. This inhibition can be relieved by adding lactose or isopropyl-β-D-thiogalactopyranoside (IPTG).
   6670..6691    +  protein_bind   CAP binding site: CAP binding activates transcription in the presence of cAMP. E. coli catabolite activator protein
   6706..6736    +  promoter       lac promoter: promoter for the E. coli lac operon
   6744..6760    +  protein_bind   lac operator: The lac repressor binds to the lac operator to inhibit transcription in E. coli. This inhibition can be relieved by adding lactose or isopropyl-β-D-thiogalactopyranoside (IPTG). lac repressor encoded by lacI
