[The description below was written by a language model from this plasmid's Addgene catalogue record and pLannotate feature annotations shown in this document.]
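Description:
pPD87_18 is a Caenorhabditis elegans expression vector from the 1995 Fire Lab vector kit, catalogued as an empty backbone of about 6.8 kb with no separate insert. The parental backbone is recorded as unknown, but the annotated features point to a pUC/pBR322-type plasmid. It carries a high-copy ColE1/pMB1 origin, an AmpR (β-lactamase) gene with its own promoter for ampicillin selection in E. coli, fragments of the pBR322 rop and bom regions, and the usual lac promoter, lac operator and CAP binding site next to a remnant of the pUC18/19 multiple cloning site.

The payload is a lacZ reporter cassette. The catalogue lists its modules as unc54-204, unc-54 5', IVSA, SV40 NLS, and the N- and C-terminal portions of lacZ. By their names, these indicate upstream sequences from the body-wall muscle myosin gene unc-54, a synthetic intron of the kind used in these vectors to improve expression in worms, and a nuclear localization signal fused to β-galactosidase so that staining concentrates in nuclei and individual expressing cells are easier to identify. The automated annotation confirms a full-length lacZ coding sequence of roughly 3 kb but does not detect the worm promoter segments, the intron or the NLS. The short "trpS" hit just upstream of lacZ and the "aex-5" fragment downstream are probably similarity matches to sequences flanking the reporter rather than functional genes, and the record does not name a 3' UTR.

The record does not state the exact role of the unc54-204 element, referring instead to the kit documentation. Vectors of this type are generally used to assay promoter or enhancer activity in transgenic worms through β-galactosidase staining.
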