Addgene plasmid #1458: pPD87_18
Purpose: (Empty Backbone)
Depositing lab: Andrew Fire. Depositing organization: Carnegie Institution for Science.
Backbone
  Vector backbone: Unknown
  Backbone size (bp): 6785
  Vector type: Worm Expression
Growth in bacteria
  Bacterial resistance: Ampicillin, 100 μg/mL
  Growth temperature: 37°C
  Growth strain: DH5alpha
  Copy number: Unknown
Gene/Insert
  Gene/Insert name: None
  Tag / fusion protein: unc54-204, unc545', IVSA, SV40NLS, lacZN, lacZC
  Cloning method: Restriction Enzyme
Terms and licenses: Academic/Nonprofit Terms; Industry Terms: Not Available to Industry
Depositor comments: See Fire Lab Vector Kit Documentation 1995. Fire Lab Miniprep Number pPD87.18, Ligation number NONE.
How to cite: pPD87_18 was a gift from Andrew Fire (Addgene plasmid # 1458 ; http://n2t.net/addgene:1458 ; RRID:Addgene_1458)
