>Addgene plasmid #1458 | pPD87_18 | addgene partial sequence | sequence record 16598 | 1458_m13reverse
GNTGAGCTGCNGTCGACTCTAGAGGATCCCCAATTCTTGAGACTTCCACTATCTTCTCTGGCACCCTCCA
CTACGCGTAGGCGTCTCTCGCTTCGTGTATTCCCGGGAAGCCGGGTTCCCGTCTCTCCCGCCGCTGCCGC
TGCCGCACACAGCTTTACACCTCGTAGAATCCCCAAAGAGGGGCGTGGCTTGCGGGTGCCAACATCCTCC
TGCCGAGGAAGAAGCAGGCACTCATCACTCGCATCATCAACCTCGGGATTGGCCAAAGGACCCAAAGGTA
TGTTTCGAATGATACTAACATAACATAGAACATTTTCAGGAGGACCCTTGGAGGGTACCGAGCTCAGAAA
AAATGACTGCTCCAAAGAAGAAGCGTAAGGTACCGGTGGGTGAAGACCAGAAACAGCACCTCGAACTGAG
CCGCGATATTGCCCAGCGTTTCAACGCGCTGTATGGCGAGATCGATCCCGTCGTTTTACAACGTCGTGAC
TGGGAAAACCCTGGCGTTACCCAACTTAATCGCCTTGCAGCACATCCCCCTTTCGCCAGCTGGCGTAATA
GCGAAGAGGCCCGCACCGATCGCCCTTCCCAACAGTTGCGCAGCCTGAATGGCGAATGGCGCTTTGCCTG
GTTTCCGGCACCAGAAGCGGTGCCGGAAAGCTGGCTGGAGTGCGATCTTCCTGAGGCCGATACTGTCGTC
GTCCCCTCAAACTGGCAGATGCACGGTTACGATGCGCCCATCTACACCAACGTGACCTATCCCATTACGG
TCAATCCGCCGTTTGTTCCCACGGAGAATCCGACGGGTTGTTACTCGCTCACATTTAATGTTGATGAAAG
CTGGCTACAGGAAGGCCAGACGCGAATTATTTTTGATGGCGTTAACTCGGCGTTTCATCTGTGGTGCAAC
GGGCGCTGGGTCGGTTACGGCCAGGACAGTCGTTTGCCGTCTGAATTTGACCTGAGCGCATTTTTACGCG
CCGGAGAAAACCGCCTCNCGGTGATGGTGCTGCNCTGGANTGACGGCAGTTATCTGGAAAATCAGNATAT
GTGGCGNATGANCGGCATTTTCCGNGACGTCTCGTTGCTGCTTAAACCGACTACCAAATCANCGATTCCA
TGTTGCCNCTCNNTTAANGAGANTTCCCCNCNCTGTATGGAGGTGAAATNNAATGGGGGGAATTGNGNGA
CTACNACGGGAANNTTTTTTNGGAGGGNAAACAAGTCCCNGGGNNCCGNCNTTCGGGGNAATNNCAAAAN
GGGGGGTTTCCNATCCCCCCCTNNNTGANGNNAAACCAANGGGGGGCCAAACCCAACTTTTNGGGGGTTA
NNNCCCCCCCCCC
